>Addgene plasmid #37233 | pTYB2-HCR1 | addgene partial sequence | sequence record 49480 | T7 5'-TAATACGACTCACTATAGGG-3'
AGAATAATTTTGTTTAACTTTAAGAAGGAGATATACATATGTCTTGGGACGACGAAGCTATCAATGGTTC
TATGGGTAATGATGACGCCGTTTTGATGGACTCATGGGATGCTGAAATTGGTGATGACGAACCTGTCATG
CAATCATGGGATGCAGAAGAGGAAGAAAAGAAGCCTGCCCCAAAGCCAAAAAAAGAACAACCAAAAAAGG
TTAAAAAAGGGAAAGAATCCTCCGCTGACAGAGCCCTATTGGATATTGACACATTGGATGAAAAGACACG
TAAAGAATTAATCAAAAAGGCTGAAATGGAGTCTGACTTAAACAATGCTGCAGATTTGTTTGCGGGTTTA
GGTGTTGCCGAAGAACATCCAAGGGCTCGTGCTTTACAAAAGGAACAAGAGGAACAAGCTCTAAAAAGAC
CCGCCTTTACCAAGGACACACCTATCGAAACACATCCTTTGTTTAACGCCGAAACAAAGAGAGAGTACCA
GGATTTAAGAAAGGCTCTTACTGCTGCTATTACACCAATGAACAAAAAATCTCCGCTGAACTACTCCTCA
TCGTTAGCGATTGATTTGATTAGAGATGTAGCAAAACCAATGTCCATCGAATCTATAAGACAAACAGTTG
CTACTTTGAACGTTTTGATCAAAGATAAGGAAAGAGAGGAGAGGCAAGCTCGTCTGGCCCGTGTTAGAGG
TGGTACTGCTACTGGGGGTGCTGGTAAGAAGAAAGTCAAAGGTAAGACCAATTTGGGTGGCGCATTTAAG
AAAGATCAAGATTTCGACCTAGATGGCCCCGACGATTTTGAATTCGGTGATGACGACTTT
