[The description below was written by a language model from this plasmid's Addgene catalogue record.]
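Description:
pTYB2-HCR1 is a bacterial expression plasmid built on the pTYB2 backbone from NEB (7474 bp without insert), a vector from the IMPACT intein-mediated purification family. It is propagated in E. coli under ampicillin selection; the record lists the copy number as unknown and provides no feature table, so the origin of replication and other backbone elements are not itemised.

The insert is the Saccharomyces cerevisiae gene HCR1 (YLR192C; the record spells the insert name "HRC1", alternative name Hcr1p), placed under control of a T7 promoter and cloned by restriction digestion between NdeI at the 5′ end and SmaI at the 3′ end. Whether either site survived cloning is not recorded. T7-driven expression requires a host that supplies T7 RNA polymerase, so the cloning strain named in the record serves for maintenance rather than protein production. In pTYB2-type vectors, an open reading frame inserted at these sites is generally joined at its C-terminus to a self-cleaving intein and chitin-binding domain, which allows capture on chitin resin and thiol-induced release of the target protein without a residual affinity tag. The record itself does not list any tag or fusion, so this arrangement is inferred from the backbone rather than confirmed for this clone.

Hcr1p is known as a yeast protein associated with translation initiation factor eIF3. The associated publication concerns the role of the mRNA 5′ cap in eukaryotic translation initiation, so the plasmid most likely serves to produce recombinant Hcr1p for biochemical studies of initiation, although no specific use is stated.
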