Addgene plasmid #37233: pTYB2-HCR1
Depositing lab: Jon Lorsch. Depositing organization: Johns Hopkins University and School of Medicine. Publication: The 5'-7-methylguanosine cap on eukaryotic mRNAs serves both to stimulate canonical translation initiation and to block an alternative pathway. Mitchell SF, Walker SE, Algire MA, Park EH, Hinnebusch AG, Lorsch JR. Mol Cell. 2010 Sep 24;39(6):950-62. 10.1016/j.molcel.2010.08.021 PubMed 20864040.
Backbone
  Vector backbone: pTYB2
  Backbone manufacturer: NEB
  Backbone size w/o insert (bp): 7474
  Vector type: Bacterial Expression
Growth in bacteria
  Bacterial resistance: Ampicillin, 100 μg/mL
  Growth temperature: 37°C
  Growth strain: DH5alpha
  Copy number: Unknown
Gene/Insert
  Gene/Insert name: HRC1 (alt name: Hcr1p)
  Species: S. cerevisiae (budding yeast)
  Entrez Gene: HCR1 (a.k.a. YLR192C)
  Promoter: T7
  Cloning method: Restriction Enzyme; 5′ cloning site NdeI (unknown if destroyed); 3′ cloning site SmaI (unknown if destroyed)
  Sequencing primers: 5′ T7; 3′ T7-term
Terms and licenses: Academic/Nonprofit Terms; Industry Terms: Not Available to Industry
How to cite: pTYB2-HCR1 was a gift from Jon Lorsch (Addgene plasmid # 37233 ; http://n2t.net/addgene:37233 ; RRID:Addgene_37233)
